>Addgene plasmid #163454 | pLJC6-EV | addgene full sequence | sequence record 494097 | Addgene NGS Result
GCGCGCTTCAGCAAGCCGAGTCCTGCGTCGAGAGAGCTCCTCTGGTTTCCCTTTCGCTTTCAAGTCCCTG
TTCGGGCGCCACTGCTAGAGATTTTCCACACTGACTAAAAGGGTCTGAGGGATCTCTAGTTACCAGAGTC
ACACAACAGACGGGCACACACTACTTGAAGCACTCAAGGCAAGCTTTATTGAGGCTTAAGCAGTGGGTTC
CCTAGTTAGCCAGAGAGCTCCCAGGCTCAGATCTGGTCTAACCAGAGAGACCCGTTTATGTATCGAGCTA
GGCACTTAAATACAATATCTCTGCAATGCGGCAATTCAGTGGTTCGTCCAATCCATGTCAGACCCGTCTG
TTGCCTTCCTAATAAGGCACGATCGTACCACCTTACTTCCACCAATCGGCATGCACGGTGCTTTTTCTCT
CCTTGTAAGGCATGTTGCTAACTCATCGTTACCATGTTGCAAGACTACAAGAGTATTGCATAAGACTACA
TTAAGCTTGCAGCTCCAGCTTTTGTTCCCTTTAGTGAGGGTTAATTGCGCGCTTGGCGTAATCATGGTCA
TAGCTGTTTCCTGTGTGAAATTGTTATCCGCTCACAATTCCACACAACATACGAGCCGGAAGCATAAAGT
GTAAAGCCTGGGGTGCCTAATGAGTGAGCTAACTCACATTAATTGCGTTGCGCTCACTGCCCGCTTTCCA
GTCGGGAAACCTGTCGTGCCAGCTGCATTAATGAATCGGCCAACGCGCGGGGAGAGGCGGTTTGCGTATT
GGGCGCTCTTCCGCTTCCTCGCTCACTGACTCGCTGCGCTCGGTCGTTCGGCTGCGGCGAGCGGTATCAG
CTCACTCAAAGGCGGTAATACGGTTATCCACAGAATCAGGGGATAACGCAGGAAAGAACATGTGAGCAAA
AGGCCAGCAAAAGGCCAGGAACCGTAAAAAGGCCGCGTTGCTGGCGTTTTTCCATAGGCTCCGCCCCCCT
GACGAGCATCACAAAAATCGACGCTCAAGTCAGAGGTGGCGAAACCCGACAGGACTATAAAGATACCAGG
CGTTTCCCCCTGGAAGCTCCCTCGTGCGCTCTCCTGTTCCGACCCTGCCGCTTACCGGATACCTGTCCGC
CTTTCTCCCTTCGGGAAGCGTGGCGCTTTCTCATAGCTCACGCTGTAGGTATCTCAGTTCGGTGTAGGTC
GTTCGCTCCAAGCTGGGCTGTGTGCACGAACCCCCCGTTCAGCCCGACCGCTGCGCCTTATCCGGTAACT
ATCGTCTTGAGTCCAACCCGGTAAGACACGACTTATCGCCACTGGCAGCAGCCACTGGTAACAGGATTAG
CAGAGCGAGGTATGTAGGCGGTGCTACAGAGTTCTTGAAGTGGTGGCCTAACTACGGCTACACTAGAAGA
ACAGTATTTGGTATCTGCGCTCTGCTGAAGCCAGTTACCTTCGGAAAAAGAGTTGGTAGCTCTTGATCCG
GCAAACAAACCACCGCTGGTAGCGGTGGTTTTTTTGTTTGCAAGCAGCAGATTACGCGCAGAAAAAAAGG
ATCTCAAGAAGATCCTTTGATCTTTTCTACGGGGTCTGACGCTCAGTGGAACGAAAACTCACGTTAAGGG
ATTTTGGTCATGAGATTATCAAAAAGGATCTTCACCTAGATCCTTTTAAATTAAAAATGAAGTTTTAAAT
CAATCTAAAGTATATATGAGTAAACTTGGTCTGACAGTTACCAATGCTTAATCAGTGAGGCACCTATCTC
AGCGATCTGTCTATTTCGTTCATCCATAGTTGCCTGACTCCCCGTCGTGTAGATAACTACGATACGGGAG
GGCTTACCATCTGGCCCCAGTGCTGCAATGATACCGCGAGACCCACGCTCACCGGCTCCAGATTTATCAG
CAATAAACCAGCCAGCCGGAAGGGCCGAGCGCAGAAGTGGTCCTGCAACTTTATCCGCCTCCATCCAGTC
TATTAATTGTTGCCGGGAAGCTAGAGTAAGTAGTTCGCCAGTTAATAGTTTGCGCAACGTTGTTGCCATT
GCTACAGGCATCGTGGTGTCACGCTCGTCGTTTGGTATGGCTTCATTCAGCTCCGGTTCCCAACGATCAA
GGCGAGTTACATGATCCCCCATGTTGTGCAAAAAAGCGGTTAGCTCCTTCGGTCCTCCGATCGTTGTCAG
AAGTAAGTTGGCCGCAGTGTTATCACTCATGGTTATGGCAGCACTGCATAATTCTCTTACTGTCATGCCA
TCCGTAAGATGCTTTTCTGTGACTGGTGAGTACTCAACCAAGTCATTCTGAGAATAGTGTATGCGGCGAC
CGAGTTGCTCTTGCCCGGCGTCAATACGGGATAATACCGCGCCACATAGCAGAACTTTAAAAGTGCTCAT
CATTGGAAAACGTTCTTCGGGGCGAAAACTCTCAAGGATCTTACCGCTGTTGAGATCCAGTTCGATGTAA
CCCACTCGTGCACCCAACTGATCTTCAGCATCTTTTACTTTCACCAGCGTTTCTGGGTGAGCAAAAACAG
GAAGGCAAAATGCCGCAAAAAAGGGAATAAGGGCGACACGGAAATGTTGAATACTCATACTCTTCCTTTT
TCAATATTATTGAAGCATTTATCAGGGTTATTGTCTCATGAGCGGATACATATTTGAATGTATTTAGAAA
AATAAACAAATAGGGGTTCCGCGCACATTTCCCCGAAAAGTGCCACCTAAATTGTAAGCGTTAATATTTT
GTTAAAATTCGCGTTAAATTTTTGTTAAATCAGCTCATTTTTTAACCAATAGGCCGAAATCGGCAAAATC
CCTTATAAATCAAAAGAATAGACCGAGATAGGGT
[37 nt withheld, positions 2835-2871]
AAAGAACGTGGACTCCAACGTCAAAGG
[49 nt withheld, positions 2899-2947]
T
[91 nt withheld, positions 2949-3039]
G
[124 nt withheld, positions 3041-3164]
CCCATTCGCCATTCAGGCTGCGCAACTGTTGGGAAGGGCGATCGGTGCGGGCCTCTTCGCTATTACGCCA
GCTGGCGAAAGGGGGATGTGCTGCAAGGCGATTAAGTTGGGTAACGCCAGGGTTTTCCCAGTCACGACGT
TGTAAAACGACGGCCAGTGAGCGCGCGTAATACGACTCACTATAGGGCGAATTGGGTACGTCCCTAGGCC
TCCAAAAAAGCCTCCTCACTACTTCTGGAATAGCTCAGAGGCCGAGGCGGCCTCGGCCTCTGCATAAATA
AAAAAAATTAGTCAGCCATGGGGCGGAGAATGGGCGGAACTGGGCGGAGTTAGGGGCGGGATGGGCGGAG
TTAGGGGCGGGATAGCTAGAGCCAGACATGATAAGATACATTGATGAGTTTGGACAAACCACAACTAGAA
TGCAGTGAAAAAAATGCTTTATTTGTGAAATTTGTGATGCTATTGCTTTATTTGTAACCATTATAAGCTG
CAATAAACAAGTTCCTCTCACTCTCTGATATTCATTTCTTTGCAAGTTATAAATACTGAATAATAAGATG
ACATGAACTACTACTGCTAGAGATTTTCCACACTGACTAAAAGGGTCTGAGGGATCTCTAGTTACCAGAG
TCACACAACAGACGGGCACACACTACTTGAAGCACTCAAGGCAAGCTTTATTGAGGCTTAAGCAGTGGGT
TCCCTAGTTAGCCAGAGAGCTCCCAGGCTCAGATCTGGTCTAACCAGAGAGACCCAGTACAAGCAAAAAG
CAGATCTTGTCTTCGTTGGGAGTGAATTAGCCCTTCCAGTCCCCCCTTTTCTTTTAAAAAGTGGCTAAGA
TCTACAGCTGCCTTGTAAGTCATTGGTCTTAAAGGTACCTTAGCCCTCCCACACATAACCAGAGGGCAGC
AATTCACGAATCCCAACTGCCGTCGGCTGTCCATCACTGTCCTTCACTATGGCTTTGATCCCAGGATGCA
GATCGAGAAGCACCTGTCGGCACCGTCCGCAGGGGCTCAAGATGCCCCTGTTCTCATTTCCGATCGCGAC
GATACAAGTCAGGTTGCCAGCTGCCGCAGCAGCAGCAGTGCCCAGCACCACGAGTTCTGCACAAGGTCCC
CCAGTAAAATGATATACATTGACACCAGTGAAGATGCGGCCGTCGCTAGAGAGAGCTGCGCTGGCGACGC
TGTAGTCTTCAGAGATGGGGATGCTGTTGATTGTAGCCGTTGCTCTTTCAATGAGGGTGGATTCTTCTTG
AGACAAAGGAACCATGGATCCCCCTGGGGAGAGAGGTCGGTGATTCGGTCAACGAGGGAGCCGACTGCCG
ACGTGCGCTCCGGAGGCTTGCAGAATGCGGAACACCGCGCGGGCAGGAACAGGGCCCACACTACCGCCCC
ACACCCCGCCTCCCGCACCGCCCCTTCCCGGCCGCTGCTCTCGGCGCGCCCTGCTGAGCAGCCGCTATTG
GCCACAGCCCATCGCGGTCGGCGCGCTGCCATTGCTCCCTGGCGCTGTCCGTCTGCGAGGGTACTAGTGA
GACGTGCGGCTTCCGTTTGTCACGTCCGGCACGCCGCGAACCGCAAGGAACCTTCCCGACTTAGGGGCGG
AGCAGGAAGCGTCGCCGGGGGGCCCACAAGGGTAGCGGCGAAGATCCGGGTGACGCTGCGAACGGACGTG
AAGAATGTGCGAGACCCAGGGTCGGCGCCGCTGCGTTTCCCGGAACCACGCCCAGAGCAGCCGCGTCCCT
GCGCAAACCCAGGGCTGCCTTGGAAAAGGCGCAACCCCAACCCCCTCGAGCCGCGGCCAAAGTGGATCTC
TGCTGTCCCTGTAATAAACCCGAAAATTTTGAATTTTTGTAATTTGTTTTTGTAATTCTTTAGTTTGTAT
GTCTGTTGCTATTATGTCTACTATTCTTTCCCCTGCACTGTACCCCCCAATCCCCCCTTTTCTTTTAAAA
TTGTGGATGAATACTGCCATTTGTCTCGAGGTCGAGAATTCTTATTACTTGTCATCGTCATCCTTGTAAT
CAATGTCATGATCTTTATAATCACCGTCATGGTCTTTGTAGTCGCCTGCGGCCGCTCGAGCTTCTAAGCA
TTAATTAAACCGGTAGCGCTAGCGCTTCGTCTAACAAAAAAGCCAAAAACGGCCAGAATTTAGCGGACAA
TTTACTAGTCTAACACTGAAAATTACATATTGACCCAAATGATTACATTTCAAAAGGTGCCTAAAAAACT
TCACAAAACACACTCGCCAACCCCGAGCGCATAGTTCAAAACCGGAGCTTCAGCTACTTAAGAAGATAGG
TACATAAAACCGACCAAAGAAACTGACGCCTCACTTATCCCTCCCCTCACCAGAGGTCCGGCGCCTGTCG
ATTCAGGAGAGCCTACCCTAGGCCCGAACCCTGCGTCCTGCGACGGAGAAAAGCCTACCGCACACCTACC
GGCAGGTGGCCCCACCCTGCATTATAAGCCAACAGAACGGGTGACGTCACGACACGACGAGGGCGCGCGC
TCCCAAAGGTACGGGTGCACTGCCCAACGGCACCGCCATAACTGCCGCCCCCGCAACAGACGACAAACCG
AGTTCTCCAGTCAGTGACAAACTTCACGTCAGGGTCCCCAGATGGTGCCCCAGCCCATCTCACCCGAATA
AGAGCTTTCCCGCATTAGCGAAGGCCTCAAGACCTTGGGTTCTTGCCGCCCACCATGCCCCCCACCTTGT
TTCAACGACCTCACAGCCCGCCTCACAAGCGTCTTCCATTCAAGACTCGGGAACAGCCGCCATTTTGCTG
CGCTCCCCCCAACCCCCAGTTCAGGGCAACCTTGCTCGCGGACCCAGACTACAGCCCTTGGCGGTCTCTC
CACACGCTTCCGTCCCACCGAGCGGCCCGGCGGCCACGAAAGCCCCGGCCAGCCCAGCAGCCCGCTACTC
ACCAAGTGACGATCACAGCGATCCACAAACAAGAACCGCGACCCAAATCCCGGCTGCGACGGAACTAGCT
GTGCCACACCCGGCGCGTCCTTATATAATCATCGGCGTTCACCGCCCCACGGAGATCCCTCCGCAGAATC
GCCGAGAAGGGACTACTTTTCCTCGCCTGTTCCGCTCTCTGGAAAGAAAACCAGTGCCCTAGAGTCACCC
AAGTCCCGTCCTAAAATGTCCTTCTGCTGATACTGGGGTTCTAAGGCCGAGTCTTATGAGCAGCGGGCCG
CTGTCCTGAGCGTCCGGGCGGAAGGATCAGGACGCTCGCTGCGCCCTTCGTCTGACGTGGCAGCGCTCGC
CGTGAGGAGGGGGGCGCCCGCGGGAGGCGCCAAAACCCGGCGCGGAGGCCAGATCCCGCTCGAGGCTAGT
CTCGTGATCGATACCGTCGAGATCCGTTCACTAATCGAATGGATCTGTCTCTGTCTCTCTCTCCACCTTC
TTCTTCTATTCCTTCGGGCCTGTCGGGTCCCCTCGGGGTTGGGAGGTGGGTCTGAAACGATAATGGTGAA
TATCCCTGCCTAACTCTATTCACTATAGAAAGTACAGCAAAAACTATTCTTAAACCTACCAAGCCTCCTA
CTATCATTATGAATAATTTTATATACCACAGCCAATTTGTTATGTTAAACCAATTCCACAAACTTGCCCA
TTTATCTAATTCCAATAATTCTTGTTCATTCTTTTCTTGCTGGTTTTGCGATTCTTCAATTAAGGAGTGT
ATTAAGCTTGTGTAATTGTTAATTTCTCTGTCCCACTCCATCCAGGTCGTGTGATTCCAAATCTGTTCCA
GAGATTTATTACTCCAACTAGCATTCCAAGGCACAGCAGTGGTGCAAATGAGTTTTCCAGAGCAACCCCA
AATCCCCAGGAGCTGTTGATCCTTTAGGTATCTTTCCACAGCCAGGATTCTTGCCTGGAGCTGCTTGATG
CCCCAGACTGTGAGTTGCAACAGATGCTGTTGCGCCTCAATAGCCCTCAGCAAATTGTTCTGCTGCTGCA
CTATACCAGACAATAATTGTCTGGCCTGTACCGTCAGCGTCATTGACGCTGCGCCCATAGTGCTTCCTGC
TGCTCCCAAGAACCCAAGGAACAAAGCTCCTATTCCCACTGCTCTTTTTTCTCTCTGCACCACTCTTCTC
TTTGCCTTGGTGGGTGCTACTCCTAATGGTTCAATTTTTACTACTTTATATTTATATAATTCACTTCTCC
AATTGTCCCTCATATCTCCTCCTCCAGGTCTGAAGATCAGCTGCTGCTTGCTGTGCGGTGGTCTTACTTT
TGTTTTGCTCTTCCTCTATCTTGTCTAAAGCTTCCTTGGTGTCTTTTATCTCTATCCTTTGATGCACACA
ATAGAGGGTTGCTACTGTATTATATAATGATCTAAGTTCTTCTGATCCTGTCTGAAGGGATGGTTGTAGC
TGTCCCAGTATTTGTCTACAGCCTTCTGATGTTTCTAACAGGCCAGGATTAACTGCGAATCGTTCTAGCT
CCCTGCTTGCCCATACTATATGTTTTAATTTATATTTTTTCTTTCCCCCTGGCCTTAACCGAATTTTTTC
CCATCGCGATCTAATTCTCCCCCGCTTAATACTGACGCTCTCGCACCCATCTCTCTCCTTCTAGCCTCCG
CTAGTCAAAATTTTTGGCGTACTCACCAGTCGCCGCCCCTCGCCTCTTGCCGT
Features (pLannotate 1.2.2; 26 found; start..end, strand, type, name):
     83..263     -  LTR            5' LTR (truncated): truncated 5' long terminal repeat (LTR) from HIV-1
    264..490     -  promoter       RSV promoter: Rous sarcoma virus enhancer/promoter
    518..536     -  promoter       T3 promoter: promoter for bacteriophage T3 RNA polymerase
    581..597     -  protein_bind   lac operator: The lac repressor binds to the lac operator to inhibit transcription in E. coli. This inhibition can be relieved by adding lactose or isopropyl-β-D-thiogalactopyranoside (IPTG). lac repressor encoded by lacI
    605..635     -  promoter       lac promoter: promoter for the E. coli lac operon
    650..671     -  protein_bind   CAP binding site: CAP binding activates transcription in the presence of cAMP. E. coli catabolite activator protein
    684..776     -  CDS            lacI (fragment): lac repressor; lacI; The lac repressor binds to the lac operator to inhibit transcription in E. coli. This inhibition can be relieved by adding lactose or isopropyl-β-D-thiogalactopyranoside (IPTG).
    959..1547    -  rep_origin     ori: high-copy-number ColE1/pMB1/pBR322/pUC origin of replication
   1718..2578    -  CDS            AmpR: β-lactamase; bla; confers resistance to ampicillin, carbenicillin, and related antibiotics
   2579..2683    -  promoter       AmpR promoter: bla
   2736..3164    -  rep_origin     f1 ori (sequence partly withheld): f1 bacteriophage origin of replication; arrow indicates direction of (+) strand synthesis
   3169..3324    -  CDS            lacZα (fragment): LacZα fragment of β-galactosidase; lacZ fragment
   3332..3350    +  promoter       T7 promoter: promoter for bacteriophage T7 RNA polymerase
   3371..3506    -  rep_origin     SV40 ori: SV40 origin of replication
   3546..3667    -  polyA_signal   SV40 poly(A) signal: SV40 polyadenylation signal
   3739..3972    -  LTR            3' LTR (ΔU3): self-inactivating 3' long terminal repeat (LTR) from HIV-1
   3974..4051    -  CDS            nef (fragment): NEF_HV1Z2 - Experimental evidence at protein level: Swiss-Prot protein existence level 1. Extracellular Nef protein targets CD4(+) T-lymphocytes for apoptosis by interacting with CXCR4 surface receptors. From Human immunodeficiency virus type 1 group M subtype D (isolate Z2/CDC-Z34) (HIV-1).
   4044..4433    -  CDS            BSD: blasticidin S deaminase; Aspergillus terreus BSD; confers resistance to blasticidin
   4448..4958    -  promoter       hPGK promoter: human phosphoglycerate kinase 1 promoter
   5007..5124    -  misc_feature   cPPT/CTS: central polypurine tract and central termination sequence of HIV-1
   5172..5237    -  CDS            3xFLAG: three tandem FLAG® epitope tags, followed by an enterokinase cleavage site
   5293..6504    -  promoter       UbC promoter: human ubiquitin C promoter
   6545..6645    -  CDS            Rev (fragment): human immunodeficiency virus 1 (HIV-1) Rev protein; rev; enhances nuclear export of unspliced and incompletely spliced viral mRNAs
   7022..7255    -  misc_feature   RRE: The Rev response element (RRE) of HIV-1 allows for Rev-dependent mRNA export from the nucleus to the cytoplasm.
   7401..7764    -  CDS            HIV-1 gag (fragment): gag protein from human immunodeficiency virus 1; gag
   7748..36      -  misc_feature   HIV-1 Ψ (across the origin): packaging signal of human immunodeficiency virus type 1
