[The description below was written by a language model from this plasmid's Addgene catalogue record and pLannotate feature annotations shown in this document.]
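Description:
pLJC6-EV is the empty-vector control for the pLJC6 lentiviral mammalian expression backbone. In place of a gene it carries only a short non-coding 15-nucleotide stuffer, so it serves as the matched negative control for cells transduced with pLJC6 constructs expressing a cDNA. In bacteria it is maintained as a high-copy plasmid through a ColE1/pUC-type origin with ampicillin resistance (β-lactamase). It also retains an f1 origin, lac regulatory and lacZα remnants, and T3/T7 promoters inherited from the cloning backbone.

The viral portion follows a third-generation, self-inactivating design. An RSV promoter fused to a truncated HIV-1 5' LTR drives Tat-independent transcription of the genomic RNA in packaging cells. This is followed by the Ψ packaging signal with a gag fragment, and by the Rev response element for Rev-dependent nuclear export. The 3' LTR carries the ΔU3 deletion that disables LTR promoter activity after integration, and an SV40 poly(A) signal and SV40 origin lie downstream.

Between the LTRs, the human ubiquitin C promoter sits upstream of the cloning position. A 3xFLAG epitope coding sequence is annotated just downstream of it, presumably to allow tagging of inserted open reading frames, although the record does not state how the tag is read in the empty vector. A cPPT/CTS element, which aids nuclear import of the reverse-transcribed genome, follows. A separate human PGK promoter then drives blasticidin S deaminase for selection of transduced mammalian cells. The associated work involved CRISPR screens for conditionally essential genes in human cells, where such a vector would typically serve as the control arm in cDNA expression or rescue experiments.
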