Addgene plasmid #163454: pLJC6-EV
Purpose: (Empty Backbone) empty vector control for pLJC6
Depositing lab: Jason Cantor. Depositing organization: Morgridge Institute for Research. Publication: CRISPR screens in physiologic medium reveal conditionally essential genes in human cells. Rossiter NJ, Huggler KS, Adelmann CH, Keys HR, Soens RW, Sabatini DM, Cantor JR. Cell Metab. 2021 Feb 23. pii: S1550-4131(21)00061-9. doi: 10.1016/j.cmet.2021.02.005. PubMed 33651980.
Backbone
  Vector backbone: pLJC6
  Vector type: Mammalian Expression, Lentiviral
  Selectable markers: Blasticidin
Growth in bacteria
  Bacterial resistance: Ampicillin, 100 μg/mL
  Growth temperature: 37°C
  Growth strain: NEB Stable
  Copy number: High Copy
Gene/Insert
  Gene/Insert name: None
Terms and licenses: Academic/Nonprofit Terms; Industry Terms: Not Available to Industry
Depositor comments: Insert is a non-coding 15-mer (TGCTTAGAAGCTCGA)
How to cite: pLJC6-EV was a gift from Jason Cantor (Addgene plasmid # 163454 ; http://n2t.net/addgene:163454 ; RRID:Addgene_163454)
